Addgene plasmid #141527: TFORF0122
Purpose: Lentiviral vector for overexpressing the BARX1 transcription factor ORF with a unique 24-bp barcode. Barcodes facilitate identification of transcription factors in pooled screens.
Depositing lab: Feng Zhang. Depositing organization: Broad Institute. Publication: A transcription factor atlas of directed differentiation. Joung J, Ma S, Tay T, Geiger-Schuller KR, Kirchgatterer PC, Verdine VK, Guo B, Arias-Garcia MA, Allen WE, Singh A, Kuksenko O, Abudayyeh OO, Gootenberg JS, Fu Z, Macrae RK, Buenrostro JD, Regev A, Zhang F. Cell. 2023 Jan 5;186(1):209-229.e26. doi: 10.1016/j.cell.2022.11.026. PubMed 36608654.
Backbone
  Vector backbone: pLX_TRC317
  Backbone manufacturer: Broad Institute Genetic Perturbation Platform
  Backbone size w/o insert (bp): 8264
  Vector type: Mammalian Expression, Lentiviral
  Selectable markers: Puromycin
Growth in bacteria
  Bacterial resistance: Ampicillin, 100 μg/mL
  Growth temperature: 37°C
  Growth strain: NEB Stable
  Copy number: High Copy
Gene/Insert
  Gene/Insert name: BARX1
  Species: H. sapiens (human)
  Insert size (bp): 866
  Entrez Gene: BARX1
  Promoter: EF1a
  Cloning method: Unknown
  Sequencing primers: 5′ GGGTGGAGACTGAAGTTAGGCCAG; 3′ CACATAGCGTAAAAGGAGCAACATAG
Terms and licenses: Academic/Nonprofit Terms; Industry Terms: Not Available to Industry
Depositor comments: NM_021570,ENST00000253968 . The transcription factor ORF portion of this plasmid was synthesized by Genewiz. Please test multiple small colonies in case of plasmid recombination. To make this collection available in a timely manner, a portion of this collection was not fully sequenced by Addgene. If an Addgene verified full plasmid sequence is not available, please contact us prior to placing an order to request the full sequence.
How to cite: TFORF0122 was a gift from Feng Zhang (Addgene plasmid # 141527 ; http://n2t.net/addgene:141527 ; RRID:Addgene_141527)
