[The description below was written by a language model from this plasmid's Addgene catalogue record and pLannotate feature annotations shown in this document.]
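Description:
TFORF0122 is a third-generation-style, self-inactivating lentiviral expression plasmid built on the pLX_TRC317 backbone from the Broad Institute Genetic Perturbation Platform. It carries the human BARX1 transcription factor open reading frame for overexpression in mammalian cells. In bacteria it is maintained through a high-copy ColE1/pUC-type origin and selected with ampicillin via the β-lactamase gene. An f1 origin and remnants of a lac/lacZα cloning region with T7 and T3 promoters are also present in the backbone. The depositor notes that the plasmid can recombine during propagation, as is common for LTR-containing vectors.

The viral portion begins with an RSV promoter fused to a truncated HIV-1 5' LTR, which drives production of the packageable genomic RNA. It is followed by the Ψ packaging signal with a gag fragment, the Rev response element for Rev-dependent nuclear export, and a cPPT/CTS. Within the provirus, an SV40 early promoter drives puromycin N-acetyltransferase for selection of transduced cells. A separate EF-1α promoter drives the BARX1 coding sequence, which encodes a factor implicated in craniofacial, tooth and stomach development. A WPRE downstream enhances transcript expression, and the ΔU3 3' LTR inactivates LTR promoter activity after integration. An SV40 polyadenylation signal lies just outside the LTR.

According to the record, the insert also carries a unique 24-bp barcode. This is not annotated in the feature table, although the short stretch between the ORF and the WPRE, which includes a small U6-promoter-like fragment, is a plausible location. The barcode allows this ORF to be identified in pooled overexpression screens, such as transcription factor screens for directed differentiation.
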