Features (pLannotate 1.2.2; 31 found; start..end, strand, type, name):
      5..231     +  promoter       RSV promoter: Rous sarcoma virus enhancer/promoter
    232..412     +  LTR            5' LTR (truncated): truncated 5' long terminal repeat (LTR) from HIV-1
    459..584     +  misc_feature   HIV-1 Ψ: packaging signal of human immunodeficiency virus type 1
    568..931     +  CDS            HIV-1 gag (fragment): gag protein from human immunodeficiency virus 1; gag
   1077..1310    +  misc_feature   RRE: The Rev response element (RRE) of HIV-1 allows for Rev-dependent mRNA export from the nucleus to the cytoplasm.
   1687..1713    +  CDS            Rev (fragment): human immunodeficiency virus 1 (HIV-1) Rev protein; rev; enhances nuclear export of unspliced and incompletely spliced viral mRNAs
   1720..1743    +  promoter       SV40 promoter (fragment): SV40 early promoter
   1744..1815    +  promoter       SV40 promoter (fragment): SV40 enhancer and early promoter
   1839..1974    +  rep_origin     SV40 ori: SV40 origin of replication
   2020..2616    +  CDS            PuroR (fragment): puromycin N-acetyltransferase; pac from Streptomyces; confers resistance to puromycin
   2665..2782    +  misc_feature   cPPT/CTS: central polypurine tract and central termination sequence of HIV-1
   2847..2913    +  CDS            small t antigen (fragment): SV40 (simian virus 40) small t antigen
   2920..4098    +  promoter       EF-1α promoter: strong constitutive promoter for human elongation factor EF-1α
   4115..4876    +  CDS            BARX1: BARX1_HUMAN - Experimental evidence at protein level: Swiss-Prot protein existence level 1. Transcription factor, which is involved in craniofacial development, in odontogenesis and in stomach organogenesis. May have a role in the differentiation of molars from incisors. Plays a role in suppressing endodermal Wnt activity (By similarity). Binds to a regulatory module of the NCAM promoter. From Homo sapiens (Human).
   4892..4945    +  promoter       U6 promoter (fragment): RNA polymerase III promoter for human U6 snRNA
   4987..5575    +  misc_feature   WPRE: woodchuck hepatitis virus posttranscriptional regulatory element
   5626..5645    +  misc_feature   cPPT/CTS (fragment): central polypurine tract and central termination sequence of HIV-1
   5647..5880    +  LTR            3' LTR (ΔU3): self-inactivating 3' long terminal repeat (LTR) from HIV-1
   5958..6079    +  polyA_signal   SV40 poly(A) signal: SV40 polyadenylation signal
   6119..6254    +  rep_origin     SV40 ori: SV40 origin of replication
   6275..6293    -  promoter       T7 promoter: promoter for bacteriophage T7 RNA polymerase
   6301..6456    +  CDS            lacZα (fragment): LacZα fragment of β-galactosidase; lacZ fragment
   6461..6889    +  rep_origin     f1 ori (sequence partly withheld): f1 bacteriophage origin of replication; arrow indicates direction of (+) strand synthesis
   6942..7046    +  promoter       AmpR promoter: bla
   7047..7907    +  CDS            AmpR: β-lactamase; bla; confers resistance to ampicillin, carbenicillin, and related antibiotics
   8078..8666    +  rep_origin     ori: high-copy-number ColE1/pMB1/pBR322/pUC origin of replication
   8849..8941    +  CDS            lacI (fragment): lac repressor; lacI; The lac repressor binds to the lac operator to inhibit transcription in E. coli. This inhibition can be relieved by adding lactose or isopropyl-β-D-thiogalactopyranoside (IPTG).
   8954..8975    +  protein_bind   CAP binding site: CAP binding activates transcription in the presence of cAMP. E. coli catabolite activator protein
   8990..9020    +  promoter       lac promoter: promoter for the E. coli lac operon
   9028..9044    +  protein_bind   lac operator: The lac repressor binds to the lac operator to inhibit transcription in E. coli. This inhibition can be relieved by adding lactose or isopropyl-β-D-thiogalactopyranoside (IPTG). lac repressor encoded by lacI
   9089..9107    +  promoter       T3 promoter: promoter for bacteriophage T3 RNA polymerase
>Addgene plasmid #141527 | TFORF0122 | depositor full sequence | sequence record 276717 | Full Sequence
TTAATGTAGTCTTATGCAATACTCTTGTAGTCTTGCAACATGGTAACGATGAGTTAGCAACATGCCTTAC
AAGGAGAGAAAAAGCACCGTGCATGCCGATTGGTGGAAGTAAGGTGGTACGATCGTGCCTTATTAGGAAG
GCAACAGACGGGTCTGACATGGATTGGACGAACCACTGAATTGCCGCATTGCAGAGATATTGTATTTAAG
TGCCTAGCTCGATACATAAACGGGTCTCTCTGGTTAGACCAGATCTGAGCCTGGGAGCTCTCTGGCTAAC
TAGGGAACCCACTGCTTAAGCCTCAATAAAGCTTGCCTTGAGTGCTTCAAGTAGTGTGTGCCCGTCTGTT
GTGTGACTCTGGTAACTAGAGATCCCTCAGACCCTTTTAGTCAGTGTGGAAAATCTCTAGCAGTGGCGCC
CGAACAGGGACTTGAAAGCGAAAGGGAAACCAGAGGAGCTCTCTCGACGCAGGACTCGGCTTGCTGAAGC
GCGCACGGCAAGAGGCGAGGGGCGGCGACTGGTGAGTACGCCAAAAATTTTGACTAGCGGAGGCTAGAAG
GAGAGAGATGGGTGCGAGAGCGTCAGTATTAAGCGGGGGAGAATTAGATCGCGATGGGAAAAAATTCGGT
TAAGGCCAGGGGGAAAGAAAAAATATAAATTAAAACATATAGTATGGGCAAGCAGGGAGCTAGAACGATT
CGCAGTTAATCCTGGCCTGTTAGAAACATCAGAAGGCTGTAGACAAATACTGGGACAGCTACAACCATCC
CTTCAGACAGGATCAGAAGAACTTAGATCATTATATAATACAGTAGCAACCCTCTATTGTGTGCATCAAA
GGATAGAGATAAAAGACACCAAGGAAGCTTTAGACAAGATAGAGGAAGAGCAAAACAAAAGTAAGACCAC
CGCACAGCAAGCGGCCGCTGATCTTCAGACCTGGAGGAGGAGATATGAGGGACAATTGGAGAAGTGAATT
ATATAAATATAAAGTAGTAAAAATTGAACCATTAGGAGTAGCACCCACCAAGGCAAAGAGAAGAGTGGTG
CAGAGAGAAAAAAGAGCAGTGGGAATAGGAGCTTTGTTCCTTGGGTTCTTGGGAGCAGCAGGAAGCACTA
TGGGCGCAGCGTCAATGACGCTGACGGTACAGGCCAGACAATTATTGTCTGGTATAGTGCAGCAGCAGAA
CAATTTGCTGAGGGCTATTGAGGCGCAACAGCATCTGTTGCAACTCACAGTCTGGGGCATCAAGCAGCTC
CAGGCAAGAATCCTGGCTGTGGAAAGATACCTAAAGGATCAACAGCTCCTGGGGATTTGGGGTTGCTCTG
GAAAACTCATTTGCACCACTGCTGTGCCTTGGAATGCTAGTTGGAGTAATAAATCTCTGGAACAGATTTG
GAATCACACGACCTGGATGGAGTGGGACAGAGAAATTAACAATTACACAAGCTTAATACACTCCTTAATT
GAAGAATCGCAAAACCAGCAAGAAAAGAATGAACAAGAATTATTGGAATTAGATAAATGGGCAAGTTTGT
GGAATTGGTTTAACATAACAAATTGGCTGTGGTATATAAAATTATTCATAATGATAGTAGGAGGCTTGGT
AGGTTTAAGAATAGTTTTTGCTGTACTTTCTATAGTGAATAGAGTTAGGCAGGGATATTCACCATTATCG
TTTCAGACCCACCTCCCAACCCCGAGGGGACCCATGCATTGCATCTCAATTAGTCAGCAACCAGGTGTGG
AAAGTCCCCAGGCTCCCCAGCAGGCAGAAGTATGCAAAGCATGCGTCTCAATTAGTCAGCAACCATAGTC
CCGCCCCTAACTCCGCCCATCCCGCCCCTAACTCCGCCCAGTTCCGCCCATTCTCCGCCCCATGGCTGAC
TAATTTTTTTTATTTATGCAGAGGCCGAGGCCGCCTCGGCCTCTGAGCTATTCCAGAAGTAGTGAGGAGG
CTTTTTTGGAGGCCTAGGCTTTTGCAAAAAGCTTTCTAGAGGTACCACCGGAGCTTACCATGACCGAGTA
CAAGCCCACGGTGCGCCTCGCCACCCGCGACGACGTCCCCAGGGCCGTACGCACCCTCGCCGCCGCGTTC
GCCGACTACCCCGCCACGCGCCACACCGTCGATCCGGACCGCCACATCGAGCGGGTCACCGAGCTGCAAG
AACTCTTCCTCACGCGCGTCGGGCTCGACATCGGCAAGGTGTGGGTCGCGGACGACGGCGCCGCCGTGGC
GGTCTGGACCACGCCGGAGAGCGTCGAAGCGGGGGCGGTGTTCGCCGAGATCGGCCCGCGCATGGCCGAG
TTGAGCGGTTCCCGGCTGGCCGCGCAGCAACAGATGGAAGGCCTCCTGGCGCCGCACCGGCCCAAGGAGC
CCGCGTGGTTCCTGGCCACCGTCGGCGTCTCGCCCGACCACCAGGGCAAGGGTCTGGGCAGCGCCGTCGT
GCTCCCCGGAGTGGAGGCGGCCGAGCGCGCCGGGGTGCCCGCCTTCCTGGAGACCTCCGCGCCCCGCAAC
CTCCCCTTCTACGAGCGGCTCGGCTTCACCGTCACCGCCGACGTCGAGGTGCCCGAAGGACCGCGCACCT
GGTGCATGACCCGCAAGCCCGGTGCCAGTTAACGAATTCTAGATCTTGAGACAAATGGCAGTATTCATCC
ACAATTTTAAAAGAAAAGGGGGGATTGGGGGGTACAGTGCAGGGGAAAGAATAGTAGACATAATAGCAAC
AGACATACAAACTAAAGAATTACAAAAACAAATTACAAAAATTCAAAATTTTCGGGTTTATTACAGGGAC
AGCAGAGATCCACTTTGGCGCCGGCTCGAGGCCTGCAGGTGCAAAGATGGATAAAGTTTTAAACAGAGAG
GAATCTTTGCAGCTAATGGACCTTCTAGGTCTTGAAAGGAGTGGGAATTGGCTCCGGTGCCCGTCAGTGG
GCAGAGCGCACATCGCCCACAGTCCCCGAGAAGTTGGGGGGAGGGGTCGGCAATTGAACCGGTGCCTAGA
GAAGGTGGCGCGGGGTAAACTGGGAAAGTGATGTCGTGTACTGGCTCCGCCTTTTTCCCGAGGGTGGGGG
AGAACCGTATATAAGTGCAGTAGTCGCCGTGAACGTTCTTTTTCGCAACGGGTTTGCCGCCAGAACACAG
GTAAGTGCCGTGTGTGGTTCCCGCGGGCCTGGCCTCTTTACGGGTTATGGCCCTTGCGTGCCTTGAATTA
CTTCCACCTGGCTGCAGTACGTGATTCTTGATCCCGAGCTTCGGGTTGGAAGTGGGTGGGAGAGTTCGAG
GCCTTGCGCTTAAGGAGCCCCTTCGCCTCGTGCTTGAGTTGAGGCCTGGCCTGGGCGCTGGGGCCGCCGC
GTGCGAATCTGGTGGCACCTTCGCGCCTGTCTCGCTGCTTTCGATAAGTCTCTAGCCATTTAAAATTTTT
GATGACCTGCTGCGACGCTTTTTTTCTGGCAAGATAGTCTTGTAAATGCGGGCCAAGATCTGCACACTGG
TATTTCGGTTTTTGGGGCCGCGGGCGGCGACGGGGCCCGTGCGTCCCAGCGCACATGTTCGGCGAGGCGG
GGCCTGCGAGCGCGGCCACCGAGAATCGGACGGGGGTAGTCTCAAGCTGGCCGGCCTGCTCTGGTGCCTG
GCCTCGCGCCGCCGTGTATCGCCCCGCCCTGGGCGGCAAGGCTGGCCCGGTCGGCACCAGTTGCGTGAGC
GGAAAGATGGCCGCTTCCCGGCCCTGCTGCAGGGAGCTCAAAATGGAGGACGCGGCGCTCGGGAGAGCGG
GCGGGTGAGTCACCCACACAAAGGAAAAGGGCCTTTCCGTCCTCAGCCGTCGCTTCATGTGACTCCACGG
AGTACCGGGCGCCGTCCAGGCACCTCGATTAGTTCTCGAGCTTTTGGAGTACGTCGTCTTTAGGTTGGGG
GGAGGGGTTTTATGCGATGGAGTTTCCCCACACTGAGTGGGTGGAGACTGAAGTTAGGCCAGCTTGGCAC
TTGATGTAATTCTCCTTGGAATTTGCCCTTTTTGAGTTTGGATCTTGGTTCATTCTCAAGCCTCAGACAG
TGGTTCAAAGTTTTTTTCTTCCATTTCAGGTGTCGTGAGGCTAGCACCGCCACCATGCAGCGGCCGGGGG
AGCCGGGCGCCGCGCGCTTCGGCCCGCCCGAGGGCTGCGCGGACCACCGGCCGCACCGCTATCGCAGCTT
CATGATTGAGGAGATCCTCACGGAGCCACCCGGGCCCAAGGGCGCCGCGCCCGCAGCCGCCGCTGCCGCG
GCGGGCGAGCTGCTGAAGTTCGGCGTGCAGGCGCTGCTGGCGGCGCGGCCCTTCCACAGCCACCTGGCCG
TGCTGAAGGCCGAGCAGGCGGCGGTGTTCAAGTTCCCACTGGCGCCGCTGGGCTGTTCAGGGCTGAGCTC
TGCGTTGCTGGCGGCAGGGCCCGGGCTGCCCGGCGCCGCGGGTGCGCCACACCTGCCGCTCGAGTTGCAG
CTCCGCGGGAAGCTGGAGGCGGCAGGCCCTGGGGAGCCAGGCACCAAAGCCAAGAAGGGGCGTCGGAGCC
GCACTGTGTTCACCGAGCTGCAGCTGATGGGCCTGGAGAAACGCTTCGAGAAGCAGAAGTACCTTTCCAC
GCCGGACAGAATAGATCTTGCTGAGTCCCTGGGCCTGAGCCAGTTGCAGGTGAAGACGTGGTACCAGAAT
CGGAGGATGAAGTGGAAGAAAATAGTGCTGCAGGGCGGCGGCCTGGAGTCTCCCACCAAGCCCAAGGGGC
GGCCCAAGAAGAACTCAATTCCAACGAGCGAGCAGCTTACTGAGCAGGAGCGCGCCAAGGATGCAGAGAA
ACCGGCGGAGGTGCCGGGCGAGCCCAGCGACAGGAGCCGCGAGGACTAGTAATGAACTAGTCCGTAACTT
GAAAGTATTTCGATTTCTTGGCTTTATATATCTTGTGGAAAGGACGATACCGGCTTTGGGTACTATAATC
GACGCGTTAAGTCGACAATCAACCTCTGGATTACAAAATTTGTGAAAGATTGACTGGTATTCTTAACTAT
GTTGCTCCTTTTACGCTATGTGGATACGCTGCTTTAATGCCTTTGTATCATGCTATTGCTTCCCGTATGG
CTTTCATTTTCTCCTCCTTGTATAAATCCTGGTTGCTGTCTCTTTATGAGGAGTTGTGGCCCGTTGTCAG
GCAACGTGGCGTGGTGTGCACTGTGTTTGCTGACGCAACCCCCACTGGTTGGGGCATTGCCACCACCTGT
CAGCTCCTTTCCGGGACTTTCGCTTTCCCCCTCCCTATTGCCACGGCGGAACTCATCGCCGCCTGCCTTG
CCCGCTGCTGGACAGGGGCTCGGCTGTTGGGCACTGACAATTCCGTGGTGTTGTCGGGGAAATCATCGTC
CTTTCCTTGGCTGCTCGCCTGTGTTGCCACCTGGATTCTGCGCGGGACGTCCTTCTGCTACGTCCCTTCG
GCCCTCAATCCAGCGGACCTTCCTTCCCGCGGCCTGCTGCCGGCTCTGCGGCCTCTTCCGCGTCTTCGCC
TTCGCCCTCAGACGAGTCGGATCTCCCTTTGGGCCGCCTCCCCGCGTCGACTTTAAGACCAATGACTTAC
AAGGCAGCTGTAGATCTTAGCCACTTTTTAAAAGAAAAGGGGGGACTGGAAGGGCTAATTCACTCCCAAC
GAAGACAAGATCTGCTTTTTGCTTGTACTGGGTCTCTCTGGTTAGACCAGATCTGAGCCTGGGAGCTCTC
TGGCTAACTAGGGAACCCACTGCTTAAGCCTCAATAAAGCTTGCCTTGAGTGCTTCAAGTAGTGTGTGCC
CGTCTGTTGTGTGACTCTGGTAACTAGAGATCCCTCAGACCCTTTTAGTCAGTGTGGAAAATCTCTAGCA
GTACGTATAGTAGTTCATGTCATCTTATTATTCAGTATTTATAACTTGCAAAGAAATGAATATCAGAGAG
TGAGAGGAACTTGTTTATTGCAGCTTATAATGGTTACAAATAAAGCAATAGCATCACAAATTTCACAAAT
AAAGCATTTTTTTCACTGCATTCTAGTTGTGGTTTGTCCAAACTCATCAATGTATCTTATCATGTCTGGC
TCTAGCTATCCCGCCCCTAACTCCGCCCATCCCGCCCCTAACTCCGCCCAGTTCCGCCCATTCTCCGCCC
CATGGCTGACTAATTTTTTTTATTTATGCAGAGGCCGAGGCCGCCTCGGCCTCTGAGCTATTCCAGAAGT
AGTGAGGAGGCTTTTTTGGAGGCCTAGGGACGTACCCAATTCGCCCTATAGTGAGTCGTATTACGCGCGC
TCACTGGCCGTCGTTTTACAACGTCGTGACTGGGAAAACCCTGGCGTTACCCAACTTAATCGCCTTGCAG
CACATCCCCCTTTCGCCAGCTGGCGTAATAGCGAAGAGGCCCGCACCGATCGCCCTTCCCAACAGTTGCG
CAGCCTGAATGGCGAATGGG
[124 nt withheld, positions 6461-6584]
C
[91 nt withheld, positions 6586-6676]
A
[49 nt withheld, positions 6678-6726]
CCTTTGACGTTGGAGTCCACGTTCTTT
[37 nt withheld, positions 6754-6790]
ACCCTATCTCGGTCTATTCTTTTGATTTATAAGGGATTTTGCCGATTTCGGCCTATTGGTTAAAAAATGA
GCTGATTTAACAAAAATTTAACGCGAATTTTAACAAAATATTAACGCTTACAATTTAGGTGGCACTTTTC
GGGGAAATGTGCGCGGAACCCCTATTTGTTTATTTTTCTAAATACATTCAAATATGTATCCGCTCATGAG
ACAATAACCCTGATAAATGCTTCAATAATATTGAAAAAGGAAGAGTATGAGTATTCAACATTTCCGTGTC
GCCCTTATTCCCTTTTTTGCGGCATTTTGCCTTCCTGTTTTTGCTCACCCAGAAACGCTGGTGAAAGTAA
AAGATGCTGAAGATCAGTTGGGTGCACGAGTGGGTTACATCGAACTGGATCTCAACAGCGGTAAGATCCT
TGAGAGTTTTCGCCCCGAAGAACGTTTTCCAATGATGAGCACTTTTAAAGTTCTGCTATGTGGCGCGGTA
TTATCCCGTATTGACGCCGGGCAAGAGCAACTCGGTCGCCGCATACACTATTCTCAGAATGACTTGGTTG
AGTACTCACCAGTCACAGAAAAGCATCTTACGGATGGCATGACAGTAAGAGAATTATGCAGTGCTGCCAT
AACCATGAGTGATAACACTGCGGCCAACTTACTTCTGACAACGATCGGAGGACCGAAGGAGCTAACCGCT
TTTTTGCACAACATGGGGGATCATGTAACTCGCCTTGATCGTTGGGAACCGGAGCTGAATGAAGCCATAC
CAAACGACGAGCGTGACACCACGATGCCTGTAGCAATGGCAACAACGTTGCGCAAACTATTAACTGGCGA
ACTACTTACTCTAGCTTCCCGGCAACAATTAATAGACTGGATGGAGGCGGATAAAGTTGCAGGACCACTT
CTGCGCTCGGCCCTTCCGGCTGGCTGGTTTATTGCTGATAAATCTGGAGCCGGTGAGCGTGGGTCTCGCG
GTATCATTGCAGCACTGGGGCCAGATGGTAAGCCCTCCCGTATCGTAGTTATCTACACGACGGGGAGTCA
GGCAACTATGGATGAACGAAATAGACAGATCGCTGAGATAGGTGCCTCACTGATTAAGCATTGGTAACTG
TCAGACCAAGTTTACTCATATATACTTTAGATTGATTTAAAACTTCATTTTTAATTTAAAAGGATCTAGG
TGAAGATCCTTTTTGATAATCTCATGACCAAAATCCCTTAACGTGAGTTTTCGTTCCACTGAGCGTCAGA
CCCCGTAGAAAAGATCAAAGGATCTTCTTGAGATCCTTTTTTTCTGCGCGTAATCTGCTGCTTGCAAACA
AAAAAACCACCGCTACCAGCGGTGGTTTGTTTGCCGGATCAAGAGCTACCAACTCTTTTTCCGAAGGTAA
CTGGCTTCAGCAGAGCGCAGATACCAAATACTGTTCTTCTAGTGTAGCCGTAGTTAGGCCACCACTTCAA
GAACTCTGTAGCACCGCCTACATACCTCGCTCTGCTAATCCTGTTACCAGTGGCTGCTGCCAGTGGCGAT
AAGTCGTGTCTTACCGGGTTGGACTCAAGACGATAGTTACCGGATAAGGCGCAGCGGTCGGGCTGAACGG
GGGGTTCGTGCACACAGCCCAGCTTGGAGCGAACGACCTACACCGAACTGAGATACCTACAGCGTGAGCT
ATGAGAAAGCGCCACGCTTCCCGAAGGGAGAAAGGCGGACAGGTATCCGGTAAGCGGCAGGGTCGGAACA
GGAGAGCGCACGAGGGAGCTTCCAGGGGGAAACGCCTGGTATCTTTATAGTCCTGTCGGGTTTCGCCACC
TCTGACTTGAGCGTCGATTTTTGTGATGCTCGTCAGGGGGGCGGAGCCTATGGAAAAACGCCAGCAACGC
GGCCTTTTTACGGTTCCTGGCCTTTTGCTGGCCTTTTGCTCACATGTTCTTTCCTGCGTTATCCCCTGAT
TCTGTGGATAACCGTATTACCGCCTTTGAGTGAGCTGATACCGCTCGCCGCAGCCGAACGACCGAGCGCA
GCGAGTCAGTGAGCGAGGAAGCGGAAGAGCGCCCAATACGCAAACCGCCTCTCCCCGCGCGTTGGCCGAT
TCATTAATGCAGCTGGCACGACAGGTTTCCCGACTGGAAAGCGGGCAGTGAGCGCAACGCAATTAATGTG
AGTTAGCTCACTCATTAGGCACCCCAGGCTTTACACTTTATGCTTCCGGCTCGTATGTTGTGTGGAATTG
TGAGCGGATAACAATTTCACACAGGAAACAGCTATGACCATGATTACGCCAAGCGCGCAATTAACCCTCA
CTAAAGGGAACAAAAGCTGGAGCTGCAAGC
