>Addgene plasmid #141527 | TFORF0122 | depositor partial sequence | sequence record 276718 | Insert
ACCGCCACCATGCAGCGGCCGGGGGAGCCGGGCGCCGCGCGCTTCGGCCCGCCCGAGGGCTGCGCGGACC
ACCGGCCGCACCGCTATCGCAGCTTCATGATTGAGGAGATCCTCACGGAGCCACCCGGGCCCAAGGGCGC
CGCGCCCGCAGCCGCCGCTGCCGCGGCGGGCGAGCTGCTGAAGTTCGGCGTGCAGGCGCTGCTGGCGGCG
CGGCCCTTCCACAGCCACCTGGCCGTGCTGAAGGCCGAGCAGGCGGCGGTGTTCAAGTTCCCACTGGCGC
CGCTGGGCTGTTCAGGGCTGAGCTCTGCGTTGCTGGCGGCAGGGCCCGGGCTGCCCGGCGCCGCGGGTGC
GCCACACCTGCCGCTCGAGTTGCAGCTCCGCGGGAAGCTGGAGGCGGCAGGCCCTGGGGAGCCAGGCACC
AAAGCCAAGAAGGGGCGTCGGAGCCGCACTGTGTTCACCGAGCTGCAGCTGATGGGCCTGGAGAAACGCT
TCGAGAAGCAGAAGTACCTTTCCACGCCGGACAGAATAGATCTTGCTGAGTCCCTGGGCCTGAGCCAGTT
GCAGGTGAAGACGTGGTACCAGAATCGGAGGATGAAGTGGAAGAAAATAGTGCTGCAGGGCGGCGGCCTG
GAGTCTCCCACCAAGCCCAAGGGGCGGCCCAAGAAGAACTCAATTCCAACGAGCGAGCAGCTTACTGAGC
AGGAGCGCGCCAAGGATGCAGAGAAACCGGCGGAGGTGCCGGGCGAGCCCAGCGACAGGAGCCGCGAGGA
CTAGTAATGAACTAGTCCGTAACTTGAAAGTATTTCGATTTCTTGGCTTTATATATCTTGTGGAAAGGAC
GATACCGGCTTTGGGTACTATAATCG
