>Addgene plasmid #141527 | TFORF0122 | depositor partial sequence | sequence record 276719 | Barcode
TACCGGCTTTGGGTACTATAATCG
