>Addgene plasmid #141527 | TFORF0122 | addgene partial sequence | sequence record 319942 | WPRE-R 5'-CATAGCGTAAAAGGAGCAACA-3'
GAAGGCCGAGCAGGCGGCGGTGTTCAAGTTCCCACTGGCGCCGCTGGGCTGTTCAGGGCTGAGCTCTGCG
TTGCTGGCGGCAGGGCCCGGGCTGCCCGGCGCCGCGGGTGCGCCACACCTGCCGCTCGAGTTGCAGCTCC
GCGGGAAGCTGGAGGCGGCAGGCCCTGGGGAGCCAGGCACCAAAGCCAAGAAGGGGCGTCGGAGCCGCAC
TGTGTTCACCGAGCTGCAGCTGATGGGCCTGGAGAAACGCTTCGAGAAGCAGAAGTACCTTTCCACGCCG
GACAGAATAGATCTTGCTGAGTCCCTGGGCCTGAGCCAGTTGCAGGTGAAGACGTGGTACCAGAATCGGA
GGATGAAGTGGAAGAAAATAGTGCTGCAGGGCGGCGGCCTGGAGTCTCCCACCAAGCCCAAGGGGCGGCC
CAAGAAGAACTCAATTCCAACGAGCGAGCAGCTTACTGAGCAGGAGCGCGCCAAGGATGCAGAGAAACCG
GCGGAGGTGCCGGGCGAGCCCAGCGACAGGAGCCGCGAGGACTAGTAATGAACTAGTCCGTAACTTGAAA
GTATTTCGATTTCTTGGCTTTATATATCTTGTGGAAAGGACGATACCGGCTTTGGGTACTATAATCGACG
CGTTAAGTCGACAATCAACCTCTGGATTACAAAAT
